Addgene plasmid #130143: pRDAX-395 HA miRFP670[1] IRES miRFP670[2]
Purpose: PPI (BiFC/TriFC) assay vector
Depositing lab: Gary Lewin. Depositing organization: Max-Delbrueck-Centrum fuer Molekulare Medizin (MDC).
Backbone
  Vector backbone: pEGFP-N1 U55762 Clontech
  Vector type: Mammalian Expression
Growth in bacteria
  Bacterial resistance: Kanamycin, 50 μg/mL
  Growth temperature: 37°C
  Growth strain: DH5alpha
  Copy number: High Copy
Gene/Insert
  Gene/Insert name: miRFP670
  Species: M. musculus (mouse)
  Cloning method: Restriction Enzyme; 5′ cloning site unknown (unknown if destroyed); 3′ cloning site unknown (unknown if destroyed)
Terms and licenses: Academic/Nonprofit Terms; Industry Terms: Not Available to Industry
How to cite: pRDAX-395 HA miRFP670[1] IRES miRFP670[2] was a gift from Gary Lewin (Addgene plasmid # 130143 ; http://n2t.net/addgene:130143 ; RRID:Addgene_130143)
