[The description below was written by a language model from this plasmid's Addgene catalogue record and pLannotate feature annotations shown in this document.]
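Description:
pRDAX-395 HA miRFP670[1] IRES miRFP670[2] is a 5,606 nt mammalian expression plasmid built on the Clontech pEGFP-N1 backbone and deposited as an assay vector for detecting protein–protein interactions by bimolecular or trimolecular fluorescence complementation (BiFC/TriFC). It replicates in E. coli at high copy from a ColE1/pUC-type origin and also carries an f1 phage origin. Selection relies on the Tn5 NeoR/KanR gene. This gene sits behind both a bacterial promoter and the SV40 enhancer/early promoter and is followed by an HSV TK polyadenylation signal, so it gives kanamycin resistance in bacteria and can give G418 resistance in mammalian cells.

The expression cassette is driven by the human CMV immediate-early enhancer and promoter, followed by a remnant of the multiple cloning site, and is terminated by the SV40 poly(A) signal. An EMCV IRES2 element lies in the middle of the transcript. Together with the plasmid name, this indicates a bicistronic design in which two fragments of the near-infrared fluorescent protein miRFP670, labelled [1] and [2], are translated from one mRNA, the first cap-dependently and the second through the IRES. In complementation assays, such non-fluorescent halves are fused to candidate partners, and fluorescence is restored only when the partners bring them together.

The automated annotation does not label the miRFP670 fragments themselves. They presumably occupy the unannotated stretches on either side of the IRES. The table detects a short HA epitope match and a short SV40 large T antigen fragment downstream of the IRES, just before the poly(A) signal; the record does not explain the latter's role. The cloning sites are recorded as unknown. The catalogue lists the insert species as mouse, which the record does not explain.
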