Features (pLannotate 1.2.2; 16 found; start..end, strand, type, name):
     38..97      +  rep_origin     RSF ori (fragment): Plasmids containing the RSF 1030 origin of replication can be propagated in E. coli cells that contain additional plasmids with compatible origins.
    165..468     +  enhancer       CMV enhancer: human cytomegalovirus immediate early enhancer
    469..672     +  promoter       CMV promoter: human cytomegalovirus (CMV) immediate early promoter
    695..738     +  misc_feature   MCS (fragment): multiple cloning site
   1172..1758    +  misc_feature   IRES2: internal ribosome entry site (IRES) of the encephalomyocarditis virus (EMCV)
   2356..2372    +  CDS            3xHA (fragment): three tandem HA epitope tags
   2392..2475    +  CDS            large T antigen (fragment): large T antigen from SV40 (simian virus 40)
   2498..2619    +  polyA_signal   SV40 poly(A) signal: SV40 polyadenylation signal
   2653..3081    -  rep_origin     f1 ori (sequence partly withheld): f1 bacteriophage origin of replication; arrow indicates direction of (+) strand synthesis
   3108..3212    +  promoter       AmpR promoter: bla
   3214..3571    +  promoter       SV40 promoter: SV40 enhancer and early promoter
   3606..4400    +  CDS            NeoR/KanR: aminoglycoside phosphotransferase from Tn5; aph(3')-II (or nptII); confers resistance to neomycin, kanamycin, and G418 (Geneticin®)
   4421..4573    +  CDS            ble (fragment): BLE_KLEPN - Experimental evidence at protein level: Swiss-Prot protein existence level 1. Binding protein with a strong affinity to the bleomycin family of antibiotics. Binds to CL990; an antimitotic-antibiotic compound. From Klebsiella pneumoniae.
   4632..4679    +  polyA_signal   HSV TK poly(A) signal: herpes simplex virus thymidine kinase polyadenylation signal (Cole and Stacy, 1985)
   4770..4786    -  polyA_signal   bGH poly(A) signal (fragment): bovine growth hormone polyadenylation signal
   5008..5596    +  rep_origin     ori: high-copy-number ColE1/pMB1/pBR322/pUC origin of replication
>Addgene plasmid #130143 | pRDAX-395 HA miRFP670[1] IRES miRFP670[2] | addgene full sequence | sequence record 360902 | Addgene NGS Result
ACGCGGCCTTTTTACGGTTCCTGGCCTTTTGCTGGCCTTTTGCTCACATGTTCTTTCCTGCGTTATCCCC
TGATTCTGTGGATAACCGTATTACCGCCATGCATTAGTTATTAATAGTAATCAATTACGGGGTCATTAGT
TCATAGCCCATATATGGAGTTCCGCGTTACATAACTTACGGTAAATGGCCCGCCTGGCTGACCGCCCAAC
GACCCCCGCCCATTGACGTCAATAATGACGTATGTTCCCATAGTAACGCCAATAGGGACTTTCCATTGAC
GTCAATGGGTGGAGTATTTACGGTAAACTGCCCACTTGGCAGTACATCAAGTGTATCATATGCCAAGTAC
GCCCCCTATTGACGTCAATGACGGTAAATGGCCCGCCTGGCATTATGCCCAGTACATGACCTTATGGGAC
TTTCCTACTTGGCAGTACATCTACGTATTAGTCATCGCTATTACCATGGTGATGCGGTTTTGGCAGTACA
TCAATGGGCGTGGATAGCGGTTTGACTCACGGGGATTTCCAAGTCTCCACCCCATTGACGTCAATGGGAG
TTTGTTTTGGCACCAAAATCAACGGGACTTTCCAAAATGTCGTAACAACTCCGCCCCATTGACGCAAATG
GGCGGTAGGCGTGTACGGTGGGAGGTCTATATAAGCAGAGCTGGTTTAGTGAACCGTCAGATCCGCTAGC
GCTACCGGACTCAGATCTCGAGCTCAAGCTTCGAATTCGCCACCATGTATCCCTATGATGTTCCAGACTA
TGCTGGAAGTGTGGCTGGGCATGCTAGCGGTTCTCCTGCCTTTGGCACCGCTAGTCACTCCAACTGCGAG
CACGAGGAGATCCATCTTGCTGGGAGTATCCAGCCTCACGGAGCCCTTCTGGTCGTTAGCGAACACGATC
ACCGTGTGATTCAGGCAAGCGCGAATGCAGCCGAGTTCCTCAACCTGGGCAGTGTGCTGGGAGTTCCCTT
GGCCGAAATCGACGGAGATCTGCTGATCAAGATTCTGCCCCATCTCGATCCGACAGCTGAAGGCATGCCA
GTAGCAGTTAGGTGTCGCATTGGGAATCCGTCCACCGAGTATTGCGGTCTGATGCATAGGCCACCAGAAG
GAGGGCTGATTATCGAGCTGGAAAGAGCGGGACCCTAAGAATTCAGATCCGCCCCTCTCCCTCCCCCCCC
CCTAACGTTACTGGCCGAAGCCGCTTGGAATAAGGCCGGTGTGCGTTTGTCTATATGTTATTTTCCACCA
TATTGCCGTCTTTTGGCAATGTGAGGGCCCGGAAACCTGGCCCTGTCTTCTTGACGAGCATTCCTAGGGG
TCTTTCCCCTCTCGCCAAAGGAATGCAAGGTCTGTTGAATGTCGTGAAGGAAGCAGTTCCTCTGGTAGCT
TCTTGAAGACAAACAACGTCTGTAGCGACCCTTTGCAGGCAGCGGAACCCCCCACCTGGCGACAGGTGCC
TCTGCGGCCAAAAGCCACGTGTATAAGATACACCTGCAAAGGCGGCACAACCCCAGTGCCACGTTGTGAG
TTGGATAGTTGTGGAAAGAGTCAAATGGCTCTCCTCAAGCGTATTCAACAAGGGGCTGAAGGATGCCCAG
AAGGTACCCCATTGTATGGGATCTGATCTGGGGCCTCGGTACACATGCTTTACATGTGTTTAGTCGAGGT
TAAAAAAACGTCTAGGCCCCCCGAACCACGGGGACGTGGTTTTCCTTTGAAAAACACGATGATAATATGG
CCACAACCATGAGAGCGGGACCCAGTATCGACCTGTCTGGGACACTCGCACCAGCACTGGAGCGCATAAG
AACTGCTGGATCACTGAGGGCCCTCTGTGACGACACAGTCTTGCTCTTTCAGCAATGTACGGGCTATGAT
CGAGTGATGGTGTACCGATTCGACGAACAGGGTCATGGTCTGGTCTTTTCCGAGTGTCACGTGCCTGGCC
TGGAGAGCTACTTTGGCAACCGCTATCCCTCTTCTACCGTACCCCAGATGGCCAGGCAACTTTACGTCCG
GCAACGGGTCAGAGTGCTGGTGGATGTGACCTACCAGCCTGTGCCACTCGAACCTCGGCTGAGCCCACTC
ACTGGACGGGATCTGGACATGAGCGGCTGCTTCCTGAGGTCCATGTCACCTTGCCATCTGCAGTTCTTGA
AGGACATGGGCGTTCGAGCCACACTCGCAGTCTCACTGGTTGTAGGCGGGAAACTGTGGGGTCTTGTGGT
GTGTCACCACTACCTTCCCAGGTTCATCCGGTTCGAGTTGAGAGCCATCTGCAAACGTTTGGCCGAGAGA
ATAGCCACCCGCATTACTGCTCTGGAATCCACTGGTTACCCTTATGACGTGCCTGATTATGCCTAAGCGG
CCGCGACTCTAGATCATAATCAGCCATACCACATTTGTAGAGGTTTTACTTGCTTTAAAAAACCTCCCAC
ACCTCCCCCTGAACCTGAAACATAAAATGAATGCAATTGTTGTTGTTAACTTGTTTATTGCAGCTTATAA
TGGTTACAAATAAAGCAATAGCATCACAAATTTCACAAATAAAGCATTTTTTTCACTGCATTCTAGTTGT
GGTTTGTCCAAACTCATCAATGTATCTTAAGGCGTAAATTGTAAGCGTTAATATTTTGTTAAAATTCGCG
TTAAATTTTTGTTAAATCAGCTCATTTTTTAACCAATAGGCCGAAATCGGCAAAATCCCTTATAAATCAA
AAGAATAGACCGAGATAGGGT
[37 nt withheld, positions 2752-2788]
AAAGAACGTGGACTCCAACGTCAAAGG
[49 nt withheld, positions 2816-2864]
T
[91 nt withheld, positions 2866-2956]
G
[124 nt withheld, positions 2958-3081]
CAGGTGGCACTTTTCGGGGAAATGTGCGCGGAACCCCTATTTGTTTATTTTTCTAAATACATTCAAATAT
GTATCCGCTCATGAGACAATAACCCTGATAAATGCTTCAATAATATTGAAAAAGGAAGAGTCCTGAGGCG
GAAAGAACCAGCTGTGGAATGTGTGTCAGTTAGGGTGTGGAAAGTCCCCAGGCTCCCCAGCAGGCAGAAG
TATGCAAAGCATGCATCTCAATTAGTCAGCAACCAGGTGTGGAAAGTCCCCAGGCTCCCCAGCAGGCAGA
AGTATGCAAAGCATGCATCTCAATTAGTCAGCAACCATAGTCCCGCCCCTAACTCCGCCCATCCCGCCCC
TAACTCCGCCCAGTTCCGCCCATTCTCCGCCCCATGGCTGACTAATTTTTTTTATTTATGCAGAGGCCGA
GGCCGCCTCGGCCTCTGAGCTATTCCAGAAGTAGTGAGGAGGCTTTTTTGGAGGCCTAGGCTTTTGCAAA
GATCGATCAAGAGACAGGATGAGGATCGTTTCGCATGATTGAACAAGATGGATTGCACGCAGGTTCTCCG
GCCGCTTGGGTGGAGAGGCTATTCGGCTATGACTGGGCACAACAGACAATCGGCTGCTCTGATGCCGCCG
TGTTCCGGCTGTCAGCGCAGGGGCGCCCGGTTCTTTTTGTCAAGACCGACCTGTCCGGTGCCCTGAATGA
ACTGCAAGACGAGGCAGCGCGGCTATCGTGGCTGGCCACGACGGGCGTTCCTTGCGCAGCTGTGCTCGAC
GTTGTCACTGAAGCGGGAAGGGACTGGCTGCTATTGGGCGAAGTGCCGGGGCAGGATCTCCTGTCATCTC
ACCTTGCTCCTGCCGAGAAAGTATCCATCATGGCTGATGCAATGCGGCGGCTGCATACGCTTGATCCGGC
TACCTGCCCATTCGACCACCAAGCGAAACATCGCATCGAGCGAGCACGTACTCGGATGGAAGCCGGTCTT
GTCGATCAGGATGATCTGGACGAAGAGCATCAGGGGCTCGCGCCAGCCGAACTGTTCGCCAGGCTCAAGG
CGAGCATGCCCGACGGCGAGGATCTCGTCGTGACCCATGGCGATGCCTGCTTGCCGAATATCATGGTGGA
AAATGGCCGCTTTTCTGGATTCATCGACTGTGGCCGGCTGGGTGTGGCGGACCGCTATCAGGACATAGCG
TTGGCTACCCGTGATATTGCTGAAGAGCTTGGCGGCGAATGGGCTGACCGCTTCCTCGTGCTTTACGGTA
TCGCCGCTCCCGATTCGCAGCGCATCGCCTTCTATCGCCTTCTTGACGAGTTCTTCTGAGCGGGACTCTG
GGGTTCGAAATGACCGACCAAGCGACGCCCAACCTGCCATCACGAGATTTCGATTCCACCGCCGCCTTCT
ATGAAAGGTTGGGCTTCGGAATCGTTTTCCGGGACGCCGGCTGGATGATCCTCCAGCGCGGGGATCTCAT
GCTGGAGTTCTTCGCCCACCCTAGGGGGAGGCTAACTGAAACACGGAAGGAGACAATACCGGAAGGAACC
CGCGCTATGACGGCAATAAAAAGACAGAATAAAACGCACGGTGTTGGGTCGTTTGTTCATAAACGCGGGG
TTCGGTCCCAGGGCTGGCACTCTGTCGATACCCCACCGAGACCCCATTGGGGCCAATACGCCCGCGTTTC
TTCCTTTTCCCCACCCCACCCCCCAAGTTCGGGTGAAGGCCCAGGGCTCGCAGCCAACGTCGGGGCGGCA
GGCCCTGCCATAGCCTCAGGTTACTCATATATACTTTAGATTGATTTAAAACTTCATTTTTAATTTAAAA
GGATCTAGGTGAAGATCCTTTTTGATAATCTCATGACCAAAATCCCTTAACGTGAGTTTTCGTTCCACTG
AGCGTCAGACCCCGTAGAAAAGATCAAAGGATCTTCTTGAGATCCTTTTTTTCTGCGCGTAATCTGCTGC
TTGCAAACAAAAAAACCACCGCTACCAGCGGTGGTTTGTTTGCCGGATCAAGAGCTACCAACTCTTTTTC
CGAAGGTAACTGGCTTCAGCAGAGCGCAGATACCAAATACTGTTCTTCTAGTGTAGCCGTAGTTAGGCCA
CCACTTCAAGAACTCTGTAGCACCGCCTACATACCTCGCTCTGCTAATCCTGTTACCAGTGGCTGCTGCC
AGTGGCGATAAGTCGTGTCTTACCGGGTTGGACTCAAGACGATAGTTACCGGATAAGGCGCAGCGGTCGG
GCTGAACGGGGGGTTCGTGCACACAGCCCAGCTTGGAGCGAACGACCTACACCGAACTGAGATACCTACA
GCGTGAGCTATGAGAAAGCGCCACGCTTCCCGAAGGGAGAAAGGCGGACAGGTATCCGGTAAGCGGCAGG
GTCGGAACAGGAGAGCGCACGAGGGAGCTTCCAGGGGGAAACGCCTGGTATCTTTATAGTCCTGTCGGGT
TTCGCCACCTCTGACTTGAGCGTCGATTTTTGTGATGCTCGTCAGGGGGGCGGAGCCTATGGAAAAACGC
CAGCA
